Addgene plasmid #39274: pATCH1
Depositing lab: Peter Kast. Depositing organization: Scripps California (The Scripps Research Institute). Publication: UGA read-through artifacts--when popular gene expression systems need a pATCH. MacBeath G, Kast P. Biotechniques. 1998 May;24(5):789-94. 10.2144/98245st02 PubMed 9591128.
Backbone
  Vector backbone: pKSS
  Backbone manufacturer: Peter Kast Lab
  Backbone size w/o insert (bp): 2443
  Total vector size (bp): 2863
Growth in bacteria
  Bacterial resistance: Ampicillin, 100 μg/mL
  Growth temperature: 37°C
  Growth strain: XL1 Blue
  Copy number: High Copy
Gene/Insert
  Gene/Insert name: Updated MCS for pET vectors with enhanced stop codons
  Insert size (bp): 420
  GenBank ID: AF013597
  Cloning method: Restriction Enzyme; 5′ cloning site XhoI (not destroyed); 3′ cloning site DraIII (not destroyed)
  Sequencing primers: 5′ T3
Terms and licenses: Academic/Nonprofit Terms; Industry Terms: Not Available to Industry
Depositor comments: The pET vectors have a leaky UGA stop codon. Plasmid pATCH1 provides a replacement sequence for the inefficient stop signal and can be used to repair both pET vectors and existing pET-based expression constructs.
How to cite: pATCH1 was a gift from Peter Kast (Addgene plasmid # 39274 ; http://n2t.net/addgene:39274 ; RRID:Addgene_39274)
