[The description below was written by a language model from this plasmid's Addgene catalogue record and pLannotate feature annotations shown in this document.]
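Description:
pATCH1 is a small (about 2.9 kb), high-copy E. coli cloning plasmid built on the pKSS backbone, a pBluescript-type vector. It is not an expression construct. It serves as a donor of a replacement DNA segment for pET-series vectors. It is propagated through a ColE1/pUC-type origin and selected with ampicillin via the β-lactamase gene and its native promoter. An f1 origin is also present, which in principle allows single-stranded DNA production with helper phage. The remaining backbone features are typical of pBluescript: a lacI fragment, CAP binding site, lac promoter and operator, and a T3 promoter (the listed sequencing primer site) lying next to what is left of the multiple cloning site.

The insert is a roughly 420 bp fragment bounded by XhoI and DraIII sites, both kept intact so the segment can be excised again. It is described as an updated pET cloning-site region with enhanced stop codons. The feature table places a His-tag coding stretch (annotated as a partial 9xHis match), a short region matching T7 gene 10-derived sequence, and the T7 terminator within this area, which corresponds to the C-terminal tag and terminator portion of pET vectors. The XhoI–DraIII fragment also appears to run into the adjacent f1 origin region, though the record does not map its exact boundaries. According to the depositor, standard pET vectors end in a leaky UGA stop codon that permits translational read-through and so produces extended protein artifacts. Swapping in the pATCH1 fragment replaces this inefficient termination signal, and this can be done in empty pET vectors or in existing pET-based expression constructs.
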