Features (pLannotate 1.2.2; 13 found; start..end, strand, type, name):
      1..21      -  misc_feature   MCS (fragment): pBluescript multiple cloning site
     22..39      +  CDS            9xHis (fragment): 9xHis affinity tag
     65..114     +  CDS            SET1 (fragment): solubility-enhancement tag derived from T7 phage gene 10B
    122..169     +  terminator     T7 terminator: transcription terminator for bacteriophage T7 RNA polymerase
    206..634     +  rep_origin     f1 ori (sequence partly withheld): f1 bacteriophage origin of replication; arrow indicates direction of (+) strand synthesis
    687..791     +  promoter       AmpR promoter: bla
    792..1652    +  CDS            AmpR: β-lactamase; bla; confers resistance to ampicillin, carbenicillin, and related antibiotics
   1823..2411    +  rep_origin     ori: high-copy-number ColE1/pMB1/pBR322/pUC origin of replication
   2594..2686    +  CDS            lacI (fragment): lac repressor; lacI; The lac repressor binds to the lac operator to inhibit transcription in E. coli. This inhibition can be relieved by adding lactose or isopropyl-β-D-thiogalactopyranoside (IPTG).
   2699..2720    +  protein_bind   CAP binding site: CAP binding activates transcription in the presence of cAMP. E. coli catabolite activator protein
   2735..2765    +  promoter       lac promoter: promoter for the E. coli lac operon
   2773..2789    +  protein_bind   lac operator: The lac repressor binds to the lac operator to inhibit transcription in E. coli. This inhibition can be relieved by adding lactose or isopropyl-β-D-thiogalactopyranoside (IPTG). lac repressor encoded by lacI
   2834..2852    +  promoter       T3 promoter: promoter for bacteriophage T3 RNA polymerase
>Addgene plasmid #39274 | pATCH1 | depositor full sequence | sequence record 51172 | pATCH1 sequence 2863 bps
GGTACCGGGCCCCCCCTCGAGCACCACCACCACCACCACTAATAATGACTAGTCAGCTGATCCGGCTGCT
AACAAAGCCCGAAAGGAAGCTGAGTTGGCTGCTGCCACCGCTGAGCAATAACTAGCATAACCCCTTGGGG
CCTCTAAACGGGTCTTGAGGGGTTTTTTGCTGAAAGGAGGAACTATATCCGGATTGGCGAATGGG
[124 nt withheld, positions 206-329]
C
[91 nt withheld, positions 331-421]
A
[49 nt withheld, positions 423-471]
CCTTTGACGTTGGAGTCCACGTTCTTT
[37 nt withheld, positions 499-535]
ACCCTATCTCGGTCTATTCTTTTGATTTATAAGGGATTTTGCCGATTTCGGCCTATTGGTTAAAAAATGA
GCTGATTTAACAAAAATTTAACGCGAATTTTAACAAAATATTAACGCTTACAATTTAGGTGGCACTTTTC
GGGGAAATGTGCGCGGAACCCCTATTTGTTTATTTTTCTAAATACATTCAAATATGTATCCGCTCATGAG
ACAATAACCCTGATAAATGCTTCAATAATATTGAAAAAGGAAGAGTATGAGTATTCAACATTTCCGTGTC
GCCCTTATTCCCTTTTTTGCGGCATTTTGCCTTCCTGTTTTTGCTCACCCAGAAACGCTGGTGAAAGTAA
AAGATGCTGAAGATCAGTTGGGTGCACGAGTGGGTTACATCGAACTGGATCTCAACAGCGGTAAGATCCT
TGAGAGTTTTCGCCCCGAAGAACGTTTTCCAATGATGAGCACTTTTAAAGTTCTGCTATGTGGCGCGGTA
TTATCCCGTATTGACGCCGGGCAAGAGCAACTCGGTCGCCGCATACACTATTCTCAGAATGACTTGGTTG
AGTACTCACCAGTCACAGAAAAGCATCTTACGGATGGCATGACAGTAAGAGAATTATGCAGTGCTGCCAT
AACCATGAGTGATAACACTGCGGCCAACTTACTTCTGACAACGATCGGAGGACCGAAGGAGCTAACCGCT
TTTTTGCACAACATGGGGGATCATGTAACTCGCCTTGATCGTTGGGAACCGGAGCTGAATGAAGCCATAC
CAAACGACGAGCGTGACACCACGATGCCTGTAGCAATGGCAACAACGTTGCGCAAACTATTAACTGGCGA
ACTACTTACTCTAGCTTCCCGGCAACAATTAATAGACTGGATGGAGGCGGATAAAGTTGCAGGACCACTT
CTGCGCTCGGCCCTTCCGGCTGGCTGGTTTATTGCTGATAAATCTGGAGCCGGTGAGCGTGGGTCTCGCG
GTATCATTGCAGCACTGGGGCCAGATGGTAAGCCCTCCCGTATCGTAGTTATCTACACGACGGGGAGTCA
GGCAACTATGGATGAACGAAATAGACAGATCGCTGAGATAGGTGCCTCACTGATTAAGCATTGGTAACTG
TCAGACCAAGTTTACTCATATATACTTTAGATTGATTTAAAACTTCATTTTTAATTTAAAAGGATCTAGG
TGAAGATCCTTTTTGATAATCTCATGACCAAAATCCCTTAACGTGAGTTTTCGTTCCACTGAGCGTCAGA
CCCCGTAGAAAAGATCAAAGGATCTTCTTGAGATCCTTTTTTTCTGCGCGTAATCTGCTGCTTGCAAACA
AAAAAACCACCGCTACCAGCGGTGGTTTGTTTGCCGGATCAAGAGCTACCAACTCTTTTTCCGAAGGTAA
CTGGCTTCAGCAGAGCGCAGATACCAAATACTGTTCTTCTAGTGTAGCCGTAGTTAGGCCACCACTTCAA
GAACTCTGTAGCACCGCCTACATACCTCGCTCTGCTAATCCTGTTACCAGTGGCTGCTGCCAGTGGCGAT
AAGTCGTGTCTTACCGGGTTGGACTCAAGACGATAGTTACCGGATAAGGCGCAGCGGTCGGGCTGAACGG
GGGGTTCGTGCACACAGCCCAGCTTGGAGCGAACGACCTACACCGAACTGAGATACCTACAGCGTGAGCT
ATGAGAAAGCGCCACGCTTCCCGAAGGGAGAAAGGCGGACAGGTATCCGGTAAGCGGCAGGGTCGGAACA
GGAGAGCGCACGAGGGAGCTTCCAGGGGGAAACGCCTGGTATCTTTATAGTCCTGTCGGGTTTCGCCACC
TCTGACTTGAGCGTCGATTTTTGTGATGCTCGTCAGGGGGGCGGAGCCTATGGAAAAACGCCAGCAACGC
GGCCTTTTTACGGTTCCTGGCCTTTTGCTGGCCTTTTGCTCACATGTTCTTTCCTGCGTTATCCCCTGAT
TCTGTGGATAACCGTATTACCGCCTTTGAGTGAGCTGATACCGCTCGCCGCAGCCGAACGACCGAGCGCA
GCGAGTCAGTGAGCGAGGAAGCGGAAGAGCGCCCAATACGCAAACCGCCTCTCCCCGCGCGTTGGCCGAT
TCATTAATGCAGCTGGCACGACAGGTTTCCCGACTGGAAAGCGGGCAGTGAGCGCAACGCAATTAATGTG
AGTTAGCTCACTCATTAGGCACCCCAGGCTTTACACTTTATGCTTCCGGCTCGTATGTTGTGTGGAATTG
TGAGCGGATAACAATTTCACACAGGAAACAGCTATGACCATGATTACGCCAAGCTCGAAATTAACCCTCA
CTAAAGGGAACAAAAGCT
