>Addgene plasmid #39274 | pATCH1 | addgene partial sequence | sequence record 51170 | T3 5'-GCAATTAACCCTCACTAAAGG-3'
TCGAGCACCACCACCACCACCACTAATAATGACTAGTCAGCTGATCCGGCTGCTAACAAAGCCCGAAAGG
AAGCTGAGTTGGCTGCTGCCACCGCTGAGCAATAACTAGCATAACCCCTTGGGGCCTCTAAACGGGTCTT
GAGGGGTTTTTTGCTGAAAGGAGGAACTATATCCGGATTGGCGAATGGG
[124 nt withheld, positions 190-313]
C
[91 nt withheld, positions 315-405]
A
[49 nt withheld, positions 407-455]
CCTTTGACGTTGGAGTCCACGTTCTTT
[37 nt withheld, positions 483-519]
ACCCTATCTCGGTCTATTCTTTTGATTTATAAGGGATTTTGCCGATTTCGGCCTATTGGTTAAAAAATGA
GCTGATTTAACAAAAATTTAACGCGAATTTTAACAAAATATTAACGCTTACAATTTAGGTGGCACTTTTC
GGGGAAATGTGCGCGGAACCCCTATTTGTTTATTTTTCTAAATACATTCAAATATGTATCCGCTCATGAG
ACAATAACCCTGATAAATGCTTCAATAATATTGAAAAAGGAAGAGTATGAGTATTCAACATTTCCGTGTC
GCCCTTATTCCCTTTTTTGCGGCATTTTGCCTTCCTGTTTTTGCTCACCCAGAAACGCTGGTGAAAGTAA
AAGATGCTGA
