>Addgene plasmid #39274 | pATCH1 | addgene partial sequence | sequence record 51520 | f1ori-R 5'-AGGGAAGAAAGCGAAAGGAG-3'
[60 nt withheld, positions 1-60]
CCCATTCGCCAATCCGGATATAGTTCCTCCTTTCAGCAAAAAACCCCTCAAGACCCGTTTAGAGGCCCCA
AGGGGTTATGCTAGTTATTGCTCAGCGGTGGCAGCAGCCAACTCAGCTTCCTTTCGGGCTTTGTTAGCAG
CCGGATCAGCTGACTAGTCATTATTAGTGGTGGTGGTGGTGGTGCTCGAGGGGGGGCCCGGTACCAGCTT
TTGTTCCCTTTAGTGAGGGTTAATTTCGAGCTTGGCGTAATCATGGTCATAGCTGTTTCCTGTGTGAAAT
TGTTATCCGCTCACAATTCCACACAACATACGAGCCGGAAGCATAAAGTGTAAAGCCTGGGGTGCCTAAT
GAGTGAGCTAACTCACATTAATTGCGTTGCGCTCACTGCCCGCTTTCCAGTCGGGAAACCTGTCGTGCCA
GCTGCATTAATGAATCGGCCAACGCGCGGGGAGAGGCGGTTTGCGTATTGGGCGCTCTTCCGCTTCCTCG
CTCACTGACTCGCTGCGCTCGGTCGTTCGGCTGCGGCGAGCGGTATCAGCTCACTCAAAGGCGGTAATAC
GGTTATCCACAGAATCAGGGGATAACGCAGGAAAGAACATGTGAGCAAAAGGCCAGCAAAAGGCCAGGAA
CCGTAAAAAGGCCGCGTTGCTGGCGTTTTTCCATAGGCTCCGCCCCCCTGACGAGCATCACAAAAATCGA
CGCTCAAGTCAGAGGTGGCGAAACCCGACA
